Addgene plasmid #83848: pDONR-IAA10_no stop
Purpose: Gateway donor vector for IAA10 with no stop codon
Depositing lab: Jennifer Nemhauser. Depositing organization: University of Washington. Publication: A synthetic approach reveals extensive tunability of auxin signaling. Havens KA, Guseman JM, Jang SS, Pierre-Jerome E, Bolten N, Klavins E, Nemhauser JL. Plant Physiol. 2012 Sep;160(1):135-42. doi: 10.1104/pp.112.202184. Epub 2012 Jul 27. PubMed 22843664.
Backbone
  Vector backbone: pDONR221
  Backbone manufacturer: Invitrogen
  Vector type: Gateway Donor vector
Growth in bacteria
  Bacterial resistance: Kanamycin, 50 μg/mL
  Growth temperature: 37°C
  Growth strain: DH5alpha
  Copy number: Unknown
Gene/Insert
  Gene/Insert name: indoleacetic acid-induced protein 10
  Species: A. thaliana (mustard weed)
  Mutation: no stop codon
  Entrez Gene: IAA10 (a.k.a. AT1G04100, AUXIN-INDUCED PROTEIN 10, F20D22.13, F20D22_13, indoleacetic acid-induced protein 10)
  Cloning method: Gateway Cloning
  Sequencing primers: 5′ M13F; 3′ M13R
Terms and licenses: Academic/Nonprofit Terms; Industry Terms: Not Available to Industry
How to cite: pDONR-IAA10_no stop was a gift from Jennifer Nemhauser (Addgene plasmid # 83848 ; http://n2t.net/addgene:83848 ; RRID:Addgene_83848)
