[The description below was written by a language model from this plasmid's Addgene catalogue record and pLannotate feature annotations shown in this document.]
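Description:
pDONR-IAA10_no stop is a Gateway entry-type clone built in the pDONR221 backbone, carrying the Arabidopsis thaliana IAA10 (AT1G04100, indoleacetic acid-induced protein 10) coding sequence without its stop codon. Although it is catalogued as a donor vector, the annotated 3,333 nt sequence shows the insert flanked by attL1 and attL2 sites. This is the configuration produced after a BP recombination into pDONR221, and it is ready for LR Clonase-mediated transfer into attR-containing destination vectors. The plasmid is maintained in E. coli through a high-copy ColE1/pUC-type origin and selected with kanamycin via the aph(3')-Ia KanR gene.

The IAA10 open reading frame sits between the two attL sites in the forward orientation. IAA10 belongs to the Aux/IAA family of short-lived transcriptional repressors, which interact with auxin response factors to hold early auxin-response genes off at low auxin concentrations. Omitting the stop codon allows translation to read through the downstream recombination site, so the protein can be fused to a C-terminal tag or reporter supplied by the destination vector. Upstream of the cassette, rrnB T1 and T2 terminators insulate the insert from read-through transcription. A T7 promoter lies downstream of attL2 and points back toward the insert, and small lacI and lacZα fragments are backbone remnants with no functional role. No promoter suited to expressing IAA10 in a eukaryotic host is present, so expression depends entirely on the chosen destination vector. The associated publication concerns a synthetic approach to the tunability of auxin signaling, which fits use of this clone as a source for building tagged IAA10 expression constructs.
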