Features (pLannotate 1.2.2; 10 found; start..end, strand, type, name):
    121..213     +  CDS            lacI (fragment): lac repressor; lacI; The lac repressor binds to the lac operator to inhibit transcription in E. coli. This inhibition can be relieved by adding lactose or isopropyl-β-D-thiogalactopyranoside (IPTG).
    268..295     -  terminator     rrnB T2 terminator: transcription terminator T2 from the E. coli rrnB gene
    427..470     +  terminator     rrnB T1 terminator: Escherichia coli rrnB; transcription terminator T1 from the E. coli rrnB gene
    517..553     -  CDS            lacZα (fragment): LacZα fragment of β-galactosidase; lacZ fragment
    569..668     +  protein_bind   attL1: mutant version of attL; recombination site for the Gateway® LR reaction LR Clonase™
    674..1456    +  CDS            IAA10: IAA10_ARATH - Experimental evidence at protein level: Swiss-Prot protein existence level 1. Aux/IAA proteins are short-lived transcriptional factors that function as repressors of early auxin response genes at low auxin concentrations. Repression is thought to result from the interaction with auxin response factors (ARFs), proteins that bind to the auxin- responsive promoter element (AuxRE). Formation of heterodimers with ARF proteins may alter their ability to modulate early auxin response genes expression. From Arabidopsis thaliana (Mouse-ear cress).
   1458..1557    -  protein_bind   attL2: mutant version of attL; recombination site for the Gateway® LR reaction LR Clonase™
   1575..1593    -  promoter       T7 promoter: promoter for bacteriophage T7 RNA polymerase
   1727..2536    +  CDS            KanR: aminoglycoside phosphotransferase; aph(3')-Ia; confers resistance to kanamycin in bacteria or G418 (Geneticin®) in eukaryotes
   2683..3271    +  rep_origin     ori: high-copy-number ColE1/pMB1/pBR322/pUC origin of replication
>Addgene plasmid #83848 | pDONR-IAA10_no stop | depositor full sequence | sequence record 161880 | pDONR-IAA10_no stop sequence 3333 bps
CTTTCCTGCGTTATCCCCTGATTCTGTGGATAACCGTATTACCGCCTTTGAGTGAGCTGATACCGCTCGC
CGCAGCCGAACGACCGAGCGCAGCGAGTCAGTGAGCGAGGAAGCGGAAGAGCGCCCAATACGCAAACCGC
CTCTCCCCGCGCGTTGGCCGATTCATTAATGCAGCTGGCACGACAGGTTTCCCGACTGGAAAGCGGGCAG
TGAGCGCAACGCAATTAATACGCGTACCGCTAGCCAGGAAGAGTTTGTAGAAACGCAAAAAGGCCATCCG
TCAGGATGGCCTTCTGCTTAGTTTGATGCCTGGCAGTTTATGGCGGGCGTCCTGCCCGCCACCCTCCGGG
CCGTTGCTTCACAACGTTCAAATCCGCTCCCGGCGGATTTGTCCTACTCAGGAGAGCGTTCACCGACAAA
CAACAGATAAAACGAAAGGCCCAGTCTTCCGACTGAGCCTTTCGTTTTATTTGATGCCTGGCAGTTCCCT
ACTCTCGCGTTAACGCTAGCATGGATGTTTTCCCAGTCACGACGTTGTAAAACGACGGCCAGTCTTAAGC
TCGGGCCCCAAATAATGATTTTATTTTGACTGATAGTGACCTGTTCGTTGCAACAAATTGATGAGCAATG
CTTTTTTATAATGCCAACTTTGTACAAAAAAGCAGGCTTCAAAATGAATGGTTTGCAAGAAGTTTGTTCG
TCAAGTGGGTCGGTGATGATCGGACTACCAGCTGAAGAAGACGAAAACGCCGCACATTCGTCGGAGGATT
CATCTTGCCCCGACGAGTCAGTGTCAGAGACAGAGCTCGACCTAGCTTTGGGTCTTAGCATTGGTCGTCG
GAAGGTTCGATCGTCTTTGTCTTCCTCGTCTTCTTCTCTGACCAGGGAAAGTGGGACCAAACGCTCTGCT
GATTCTTCTCCGGCTGCCGCCTCAAACGCAACCAGACAAGTTGCTGTAGGTTGGCCGCCTCTACGGACTT
ACAGAATCAACAGTTTGGTCAATCAAGCAAAGTCTTTAGCTACGGAAGGCGGCTTGAGTTCTGGCATTCA
AAAGGAGACTACAAAAAGTGTAGTGGTTGCTGCTAAGAACGATGATGCTTGCTTTATCAAATCGTCCAGG
ACTTCTATGCTTGTGAAGGTGACAATGGACGGAGTTATAATTGGAAGGAAGGTTGATCTCAATGCTCTGG
ATTCTTATGCAGCCTTAGAGAAAACTTTGGATCTAATGTTTTTCCAGATTCCTTCTCCTGTAACAAGATC
CAACACACAAGGATACAAGACAATTAAGGAAACATGTACTTCGAAATTACTGGATGGCTCATCGGAATAT
ATCATAACATATCAAGATAAAGACGGAGATTGGATGCTTGTAGGAGATGTTCCTTGGCAGATGTTCCTCG
GGTCTGTGACAAGACTGAGAATCATGAAGACATCAATTGGAGCTGGAGTAGGTAAGCACCCAGCTTTCTT
GTACAAAGTTGGCATTATAAGAAAGCATTGCTTATCAATTTGTTGCAACGAACAGGTCACTATCAGTCAA
AATAAAATCATTATTTGCCATCCAGCTGATATCCCCTATAGTGAGTCGTATTACATGGTCATAGCTGTTT
CCTGGCAGCTCTGGCCCGTGTCTCAAAATCTCTGATGTTACATTGCACAAGATAAAATAATATCATCATG
AACAATAAAACTGTCTGCTTACATAAACAGTAATACAAGGGGTGTTATGAGCCATATTCAACGGGAAACG
TCGAGGCCGCGATTAAATTCCAACATGGATGCTGATTTATATGGGTATAAATGGGCTCGCGATAATGTCG
GGCAATCAGGTGCGACAATCTATCGCTTGTATGGGAAGCCCGATGCGCCAGAGTTGTTTCTGAAACATGG
CAAAGGTAGCGTTGCCAATGATGTTACAGATGAGATGGTCAGACTAAACTGGCTGACGGAATTTATGCCT
CTTCCGACCATCAAGCATTTTATCCGTACTCCTGATGATGCATGGTTACTCACCACTGCGATCCCCGGAA
AAACAGCATTCCAGGTATTAGAAGAATATCCTGATTCAGGTGAAAATATTGTTGATGCGCTGGCAGTGTT
CCTGCGCCGGTTGCATTCGATTCCTGTTTGTAATTGTCCTTTTAACAGCGATCGCGTATTTCGTCTCGCT
CAGGCGCAATCACGAATGAATAACGGTTTGGTTGATGCGAGTGATTTTGATGACGAGCGTAATGGCTGGC
CTGTTGAACAAGTCTGGAAAGAAATGCATAAACTTTTGCCATTCTCACCGGATTCAGTCGTCACTCATGG
TGATTTCTCACTTGATAACCTTATTTTTGACGAGGGGAAATTAATAGGTTGTATTGATGTTGGACGAGTC
GGAATCGCAGACCGATACCAGGATCTTGCCATCCTATGGAACTGCCTCGGTGAGTTTTCTCCTTCATTAC
AGAAACGGCTTTTTCAAAAATATGGTATTGATAATCCTGATATGAATAAATTGCAGTTTCATTTGATGCT
CGATGAGTTTTTCTAATCAGAATTGGTTAATTGGTTGTAACACTGGCAGAGCATTACGCTGACTTGACGG
GACGGCGCAAGCTCATGACCAAAATCCCTTAACGTGAGTTACGCGTCGTTCCACTGAGCGTCAGACCCCG
TAGAAAAGATCAAAGGATCTTCTTGAGATCCTTTTTTTCTGCGCGTAATCTGCTGCTTGCAAACAAAAAA
ACCACCGCTACCAGCGGTGGTTTGTTTGCCGGATCAAGAGCTACCAACTCTTTTTCCGAAGGTAACTGGC
TTCAGCAGAGCGCAGATACCAAATACTGTTCTTCTAGTGTAGCCGTAGTTAGGCCACCACTTCAAGAACT
CTGTAGCACCGCCTACATACCTCGCTCTGCTAATCCTGTTACCAGTGGCTGCTGCCAGTGGCGATAAGTC
GTGTCTTACCGGGTTGGACTCAAGACGATAGTTACCGGATAAGGCGCAGCGGTCGGGCTGAACGGGGGGT
TCGTGCACACAGCCCAGCTTGGAGCGAACGACCTACACCGAACTGAGATACCTACAGCGTGAGCTATGAG
AAAGCGCCACGCTTCCCGAAGGGAGAAAGGCGGACAGGTATCCGGTAAGCGGCAGGGTCGGAACAGGAGA
GCGCACGAGGGAGCTTCCAGGGGGAAACGCCTGGTATCTTTATAGTCCTGTCGGGTTTCGCCACCTCTGA
CTTGAGCGTCGATTTTTGTGATGCTCGTCAGGGGGGCGGAGCCTATGGAAAAACGCCAGCAACGCGGCCT
TTTTACGGTTCCTGGCCTTTTGCTGGCCTTTTGCTCACATGTT
