>Addgene plasmid #83848 | pDONR-IAA10_no stop | addgene partial sequence | sequence record 161304 | M13-Rev 5'-CAGGAAACAGCTATGACC-3'
TCAGCTGGATGGCAAATAATGATTTTATTTTGACTGATAGTGACCTGTTCGTTGCAACAAATTGATAAGC
AATGCTTTCTTATAATGCCAACTTTGTACAAGAAAGCTGGGTGCTTACCTACTCCAGCTCCAATTGATGT
CTTCATGATTCTCAGTCTTGTCACAGACCCGAGGAACATCTGCCAAGGAACATCTCCTACAAGCATCCAA
TCTCCGTCTTTATCTTGATATGTTATGATATATTCCGATGAGCCATCCAGTAATTTCGAAGTACATGTTT
CCTTAATTGTCTTGTATCCTTGTGTGTTGGATCTTGTTACAGGAGAAGGAATCTGGAAAAACATTAGATC
CAAAGTTTTCTCTAAGGCTGCATAAGAATCCAGAGCATTGAGATCAACCTTCCTTCCAATTATAACTCCG
TCCATTGTCACCTTCACAAGCATAGAAGTCCTGGACGATTTGATAAAGCAAGCATCATCGTTCTTAGCAG
CAACCACTACACTTTTTGTAGTCTCCTTTTGAATGCCAGAACTCAAGCCGCCTTCCGTAGCTAAAGACTT
TGCTTGATTGACCAAACTGTTGATTCTGTAAGTCCGTAGAGGCGGCCAACCTACAGCAACTTGTCTGGTT
GCGTTTGAGGCGGCAGCCGGAGAAGAATCAGCAGAGCGTTTGGTCCCACTTTCCCTGGTCAGAGAAGAAG
ACGAGGAAGACAAAGACGATCGAACCTTCCGACGACCAATGCTAAGACCCAAAGCTAGGTCGAGCTCTGT
CTCTGACACTGACTCGTCGGGG
