>Addgene plasmid #83848 | pDONR-IAA10_no stop | addgene partial sequence | sequence record 161879 | M13-F20 5'-TGTAAAACGACGGCCAGT-3'
ATGATTTTATTTTGACTGATAGTGACCTGTTCGTTGCAACAAATTGATGAGCAATGCTTTTTTATAATGC
CAACTTTGTACAAAAAAGCAGGCTTCAAAATGAATGGTTTGCAAGAAGTTTGTTCGTCAAGTGGGTCGGT
GATGATCGGACTACCAGCTGAAGAAGACGAAAACGCCGCACATTCGTCGGAGGATTCATCTTGCCCCGAC
GAGTCAGTGTCAGAGACAGAGCTCGACCTAGCTTTGGGTCTTAGCATTGGTCGTCGGAAGGTTCGATCGT
CTTTGTCTTCCTCGTCTTCTTCTCTGACCAGGGAAAGTGGGACCAAACGCTCTGCTGATTCTTCTCCGGC
TGCCGCCTCAAACGCAACCAGACAAGTTGCTGTAGGTTGGCCGCCTCTACGGACTTACAGAATCAACAGT
TTGGTCAATCAAGCAAAGTCTTTAGCTACGGAAGGCGGCTTGAGTTCTGGCATTCAAAAGGAGACTACAA
AAAGTGTAGTGGTTGCTGCTAAGAACGATGATGCTTGCTTTATCAAATCGTCCAGGACTTCTATGCTTGT
GAAGGTGACAATGGACGGAGTTATAATTGGAAGGAAGGTTGATCTCAATGCTCTGGATTCTTATGCAGCC
TTAGAGAAAACTTTGGATCTAATGTTTTTCCAGATTCCTTCTCCTGTAACAAGATCCAACACACAAGGAT
ACAAGACAATTAAGGAAACATGTACTTCGAAATTACTGGATGGCTCATCGGAATATATCATAACATATCA
AGATAAAGACGGAGATTGGATGCTTGTAGGAGATGTTCCTTGGCAGATG
